Addgene plasmid #156481: pETM33_Nsp15
Purpose: Bacterial expression of Sars-CoV2 Nsp15 protein with His-tag and GST-tag
Depositing lab: Ylva Ivarsson. Depositing organization: Uppsala University. Publication: Identification of motif-based interactions between SARS-CoV-2 protein domains and human peptide ligands pinpoint antiviral targets. Mihalic F, Benz C, Kassa E, Lindqvist R, Simonetti L, Inturi R, Aronsson H, Andersson E, Chi CN, Davey NE, Overby AK, Jemth P, Ivarsson Y. Nat Commun. 2023 Sep 13;14(1):5636. doi: 10.1038/s41467-023-41312-8. PubMed 37704626.
Backbone
  Vector backbone: pETM33
  Backbone size w/o insert (bp): 6017
  Vector type: Bacterial Expression
Growth in bacteria
  Bacterial resistance: Kanamycin, 50 μg/mL
  Growth temperature: 37°C
  Growth strain: DH5alpha
  Growth instructions: Growth in BL21 DE3 gold 37˚C after induction with 1mM 16hours 18˚C
  Copy number: High Copy
Gene/Insert
  Gene/Insert name: Nsp15
  Species: Synthetic; Severe acute respiratory syndrome coronavirus 2
  Mutation: Gene insert is codon optimized for Ecoli.
  Entrez Gene: ORF1ab (a.k.a. GU280_gp01)
  Promoter: T7/LacO
  Tag / fusion protein: His-GST (N terminal on backbone)
  Cloning method: Restriction Enzyme; 5′ cloning site Nco1 (destroyed during cloning); 3′ cloning site EcoR1 (destroyed during cloning)
  Sequencing primers: 5′ CGGATCTGGAAGTTCTGTTCC; 3′ GAGTGCGGCCGCAAGCTTG
Terms and licenses: Academic/Nonprofit Terms; Industry Terms: Not Available to Industry
Depositor comments: insert amino acid sequence: GLQSLENVAFNVVNKGHFDGQQGEVPVSIINNTVYTKVDGVDVELFENKTTLPVNVAFELWAKRNIKPVPEVKILNNLGVDIAANTVIWDYKRDAPAHISTIGVCSMTDIAKKPTETICAPLTVFFDGRVDGQVDLFRNARNGVLITEGSVKGLQPSVGPKQASLNGVTLIGEAVKTQFNYYKKVDGVVQQLPETYFTQSRNLQEFKPRSQMEIDFLELAMDEFIERYKLEGYAFEHIVYGDFSHSQLGGLHLLIGLAKRFKESPFELEDFIPMDSTVKNYFITDAQTGSSKCVCSVIDLLLDDFVEIIKSQDLSVVSKVVKVTIDYTEISFMLWCKDGHVETFYPKLx
How to cite: pETM33_Nsp15 was a gift from Ylva Ivarsson (Addgene plasmid # 156481 ; http://n2t.net/addgene:156481 ; RRID:Addgene_156481)
