[The description below was written by a language model from this plasmid's Addgene catalogue record and the feature table of its GenBank file.]
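Description:
pETM33_Nsp15 is a 7,042 bp bacterial expression plasmid built on the pETM33 backbone, a pET-type vector, for producing the SARS-CoV-2 non-structural protein Nsp15 in E. coli as a His- and GST-tagged fusion. It replicates from a ColE1/pMB1-family origin and retains the pBR322 bom region and the rop gene. The catalogue entry lists it as high copy, although rop is annotated as a copy-number-limiting factor. Selection is by kanamycin through the aph(3')-Ia gene, and an f1 origin is also present, which allows single-stranded DNA production.

The expression cassette is driven by a T7 promoter followed directly by a lac operator, and the plasmid carries its own lacI gene and promoter. Transcription therefore depends on a host supplying T7 RNA polymerase (a DE3 lysogen such as BL21) and stays repressed until induction with IPTG. A T7 gene 10 ribosome binding site precedes an open reading frame encoding an N-terminal 6xHis tag, Schistosoma japonicum glutathione S-transferase and an HRV 3C/PreScission protease site, so the tags can be cleaved off after affinity purification.

The Nsp15 coding sequence, derived from ORF1ab and codon-optimised for E. coli, is not annotated in the feature table. It evidently occupies the roughly 1.1 kb gap between the protease site and the T7 terminator, having been inserted via NcoI and EcoRI sites that were destroyed during cloning. A second 6xHis sequence from the backbone lies downstream of the insert. The deposited insert sequence appears to end in a stop, so this tag is probably not translated. The associated work used such recombinant viral proteins to map motif-based interactions with human peptide ligands.
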