LOCUS       Exported 7042 bp ds-DNA circular SYN 12-MAY-2021
DEFINITION  Bacterial expression of Sars-CoV2 Nsp15 protein with His-tag and
            GST-tag.
ACCESSION   .
VERSION     .
KEYWORDS    pETM33_Nsp15
SOURCE      synthetic DNA construct
  ORGANISM  synthetic DNA construct
REFERENCE   1 (bases 1 to 7042)
  TITLE     Ivarsson lab SARS-CoV-2 plasmids
REFERENCE   2 (bases 1 to 7042)
  AUTHORS   .
  TITLE     Direct Submission
  JOURNAL   Exported May 12, 2021 from SnapGene Server 1.1.58
            http://www.snapgene.com
FEATURES             Location/Qualifiers
     source          1..7042
                     /organism="synthetic DNA construct"
                     /mol_type="other DNA"
     rep_origin      43..631
                     /direction=RIGHT
                     /label=ori
                     /note="high-copy-number ColE1/pMB1/pBR322/pUC origin of
                     replication"
     primer_bind     532..551
                     /label=pBR322ori-F
                     /note="pBR322 origin, forward primer"
     primer_bind     785..802
                     /label=L4440
                     /note="L4440 vector, forward primer"
     misc_feature    817..956
                     /label=bom
                     /note="basis of mobility region from pBR322"
     primer_bind     complement(882..901)
                     /label=pRS-marker
                     /note="pRS vectors, use to sequence yeast selectable
                     marker"
     primer_bind     1042..1064
                     /label=pGEX 3'
                     /note="pGEX vectors, reverse primer"
     CDS             complement(1058..1249)
                     /codon_start=1
                     /gene="rop"
                     /product="Rop protein, which maintains plasmids at low copy
                     number"
                     /label=rop
                     /translation="MTKQEKTALNMARFIRSQTLTLLEKLNELDADEQADICESLHDHA
                     DELYRSCLARFGDDGENL"
     CDS             complement(2058..3140)
                     /codon_start=1
                     /gene="lacI"
                     /product="lac repressor"
                     /label=lacI
                     /note="The lac repressor binds to the lac operator to
                     inhibit transcription in E. coli. This inhibition can be
                     relieved by adding lactose or
                     isopropyl-beta-D-thiogalactopyranoside (IPTG)."
                     /translation="MKPVTLYDVAEYAGVSYQTVSRVVNQASHVSAKTREKVEAAMAEL
                     NYIPNRVAQQLAGKQSLLIGVATSSLALHAPSQIVAAIKSRADQLGASVVVSMVERSGV
                     EACKAAVHNLLAQRVSGLIINYPLDDQDAIAVEAACTNVPALFLDVSDQTPINSIIFSH
                     EDGTRLGVEHLVALGHQQIALLAGPLSSVSARLRLAGWHKYLTRNQIQPIAEREGDWSA
                     MSGFQQTMQMLNEGIVPTAMLVANDQMALGAMRAITESGLRVGADISVVGYDDTEDSSC
                     YIPPLTTIKQDFRLLGQTSVDRLLQLSQGQAVKGNQLLPVSLVKRKTTLAPNTQTASPR
                     ALADSLMQLARQVSRLESGQ"
     primer_bind     3102..3121
                     /label=LacI-R
                     /note="LacI, reverse primer"
     promoter        complement(3141..3218)
                     /gene="lacI"
                     /label=lacI promoter
     primer_bind     3424..3443
                     /label=pBRrevBam
                     /note="pBR322 vectors, tet region, downstream of BamHI,
                     reverse primer"
     primer_bind     3527..3546
                     /label=T7
                     /note="T7 promoter, forward primer"
     promoter        3527..3545
                     /label=T7 promoter
                     /note="promoter for bacteriophage T7 RNA polymerase"
     protein_bind    3546..3570
                     /label=lac operator
                     /bound_moiety="lac repressor encoded by lacI"
                     /note="The lac repressor binds to the lac operator to
                     inhibit transcription in E. coli. This inhibition can be
                     relieved by adding lactose or
                     isopropyl-beta-D-thiogalactopyranoside (IPTG)."
     RBS             3585..3607
                     /note="efficient ribosome binding site from bacteriophage
                     T7 gene 10 (Olins and Rangwala, 1989)"
     CDS             3620..3637
                     /codon_start=1
                     /product="6xHis affinity tag"
                     /label=6xHis
                     /translation="HHHHHH"
     CDS             3656..4309
                     /codon_start=1
                     /product="glutathione S-transferase from Schistosoma
                     japonicum"
                     /label=GST
                     /translation="MSPILGYWKIKGLVQPTRLLLEYLEEKYEEHLYERDEGDKWRNKK
                     FELGLEFPNLPYYIDGDVKLTQSMAIIRYIADKHNMLGGCPKERAEISMLEGAVLDIRY
                     GVSRIAYSKDFETLKVDFLSKLPEMLKMFEDRLCHKTYLNGDHVTHPDFMLYDALDVVL
                     YMDPMCLDAFPKLVCFKKRIEAIPQIDKYLKSSKYIAWPLQGWQATFGGGDHPPK"
     primer_bind     4267..4289
                     /label=pGEX 5'
                     /note="pGEX vectors, Glutathione-S-transferase, forward
                     primer"
     CDS             4316..4339
                     /codon_start=1
                     /product="recognition and cleavage site for human
                     rhinovirus 3C and PreScission proteases"
                     /label=HRV 3C site
                     /translation="LEVLFQGP"
     CDS             5433..5450
                     /codon_start=1
                     /product="6xHis affinity tag"
                     /label=6xHis
                     /translation="HHHHHH"
     primer_bind     complement(5503..5521)
                     /label=T7 Term
                     /note="T7 terminator, reverse primer"
     terminator      5517..5564
                     /label=T7 terminator
                     /note="transcription terminator for bacteriophage T7 RNA
                     polymerase"
     rep_origin      5601..6056
                     /direction=RIGHT
                     /label=f1 ori
                     /note="f1 bacteriophage origin of replication; arrow
                     indicates direction of (+) strand synthesis"
     primer_bind     complement(5688..5707)
                     /label=F1ori-R
                     /note="F1 origin, reverse primer"
     primer_bind     5898..5919
                     /label=F1ori-F
                     /note="F1 origin, forward primer"
     CDS             complement(6148..6963)
                     /codon_start=1
                     /gene="aph(3')-Ia"
                     /product="aminoglycoside phosphotransferase"
                     /label=KanR
                     /note="confers resistance to kanamycin in bacteria or G418
                     (Geneticin(R)) in eukaryotes"
                     /translation="MSHIQRETSCSRPRLNSNMDADLYGYKWARDNVGQSGATIYRLYG
                     KPDAPELFLKHGKGSVANDVTDEMVRLNWLTEFMPLPTIKHFIRTPDDAWLLTTAIPGK
                     TAFQVLEEYPDSGENIVDALAVFLRRLHSIPVCNCPFNSDRVFRLAQAQSRMNNGLVDA
                     SDFDDERNGWPVEQVWKEMHKLLPFSPDSVVTHGDFSLDNLIFDEGKLIGCIDVGRVGI
                     ADRYQDLAILWNCLGEFSPSLQKRLFQKYGIDNPDMNKLQFHLMLDEFF"
     primer_bind     6871..6890
                     /label=Kan-R
                     /note="Kanamycin resistance gene, reverse primer"
     primer_bind     6955..6974
                     /label=pENTR-R
                     /note="pENTR vectors, reverse primer"
ORIGIN
        1 ccactgagcg tcagaccccg tagaaaagat caaaggatct tcttgagatc ctttttttct
       61 gcgcgtaatc tgctgcttgc aaacaaaaaa accaccgcta ccagcggtgg tttgtttgcc
      121 ggatcaagag ctaccaactc tttttccgaa ggtaactggc ttcagcagag cgcagatacc
      181 aaatactgtc cttctagtgt agccgtagtt aggccaccac ttcaagaact ctgtagcacc
      241 gcctacatac ctcgctctgc taatcctgtt accagtggct gctgccagtg gcgataagtc
      301 gtgtcttacc gggttggact caagacgata gttaccggat aaggcgcagc ggtcgggctg
      361 aacggggggt tcgtgcacac agcccagctt ggagcgaacg acctacaccg aactgagata
      421 cctacagcgt gagctatgag aaagcgccac gcttcccgaa gggagaaagg cggacaggta
      481 tccggtaagc ggcagggtcg gaacaggaga gcgcacgagg gagcttccag ggggaaacgc
      541 ctggtatctt tatagtcctg tcgggtttcg ccacctctga cttgagcgtc gatttttgtg
      601 atgctcgtca ggggggcgga gcctatggaa aaacgccagc aacgcggcct ttttacggtt
      661 cctggccttt tgctggcctt ttgctcacat gttctttcct gcgttatccc ctgattctgt
      721 ggataaccgt attaccgcct ttgagtgagc tgataccgct cgccgcagcc gaacgaccga
      781 gcgcagcgag tcagtgagcg aggaagcgga agagcgcctg atgcggtatt ttctccttac
      841 gcatctgtgc ggtatttcac accgcaatgg tgcactctca gtacaatctg ctctgatgcc
      901 gcatagttaa gccagtatac actccgctat cgctacgtga ctgggtcatg gctgcgcccc
      961 gacacccgcc aacacccgct gacgcgccct gacgggcttg tctgctcccg gcatccgctt
     1021 acagacaagc tgtgaccgtc tccgggagct gcatgtgtca gaggttttca ccgtcatcac
     1081 cgaaacgcgc gaggcagctg cggtaaagct catcagcgtg gtcgtgaagc gattcacaga
     1141 tgtctgcctg ttcatccgcg tccagctcgt tgagtttctc cagaagcgtt aatgtctggc
     1201 ttctgataaa gcgggccatg ttaagggcgg ttttttcctg tttggtcact gatgcctccg
     1261 tgtaaggggg atttctgttc atgggggtaa tgataccgat gaaacgagag aggatgctca
     1321 cgatacgggt tactgatgat gaacatgccc ggttactgga acgttgtgag ggtaaacaac
     1381 tggcggtatg gatgcggcgg gaccagagaa aaatcactca gggtcaatgc cagcgcttcg
     1441 ttaatacaga tgtaggtgtt ccacagggta gccagcagca tcctgcgatg cagatccgga
     1501 acataatggt gcagggcgct gacttccgcg tttccagact ttacgaaaca cggaaaccga
     1561 agaccattca tgttgttgct caggtcgcag acgttttgca gcagcagtcg cttcacgttc
     1621 gctcgcgtat cggtgattca ttctgctaac cagtaaggca accccgccag cctagccggg
     1681 tcctcaacga caggagcacg atcatgcgca cccgtggggc cgccatgccg gcgataatgg
     1741 cctgcttctc gccgaaacgt ttggtggcgg gaccagtgac gaaggcttga gcgagggcgt
     1801 gcaagattcc gaataccgca agcgacaggc cgatcatcgt cgcgctccag cgaaagcggt
     1861 cctcgccgaa aatgacccag agcgctgccg gcacctgtcc tacgagttgc atgataaaga
     1921 agacagtcat aagtgcggcg acgatagtca tgccccgcgc ccaccggaag gagctgactg
     1981 ggttgaaggc tctcaagggc atcggtcgag atcccggtgc ctaatgagtg agctaactta
     2041 cattaattgc gttgcgctca ctgcccgctt tccagtcggg aaacctgtcg tgccagctgc
     2101 attaatgaat cggccaacgc gcggggagag gcggtttgcg tattgggcgc cagggtggtt
     2161 tttcttttca ccagtgagac gggcaacagc tgattgccct tcaccgcctg gccctgagag
     2221 agttgcagca agcggtccac gctggtttgc cccagcaggc gaaaatcctg tttgatggtg
     2281 gttaacggcg ggatataaca tgagctgtct tcggtatcgt cgtatcccac taccgagata
     2341 tccgcaccaa cgcgcagccc ggactcggta atggcgcgca ttgcgcccag cgccatctga
     2401 tcgttggcaa ccagcatcgc agtgggaacg atgccctcat tcagcatttg catggtttgt
     2461 tgaaaaccgg acatggcact ccagtcgcct tcccgttccg ctatcggctg aatttgattg
     2521 cgagtgagat atttatgcca gccagccaga cgcagacgcg ccgagacaga acttaatggg
     2581 cccgctaaca gcgcgatttg ctggtgaccc aatgcgacca gatgctccac gcccagtcgc
     2641 gtaccgtctt catgggagaa aataatactg ttgatgggtg tctggtcaga gacatcaaga
     2701 aataacgccg gaacattagt gcaggcagct tccacagcaa tggcatcctg gtcatccagc
     2761 ggatagttaa tgatcagccc actgacgcgt tgcgcgagaa gattgtgcac cgccgcttta
     2821 caggcttcga cgccgcttcg ttctaccatc gacaccacca cgctggcacc cagttgatcg
     2881 gcgcgagatt taatcgccgc gacaatttgc gacggcgcgt gcagggccag actggaggtg
     2941 gcaacgccaa tcagcaacga ctgtttgccc gccagttgtt gtgccacgcg gttgggaatg
     3001 taattcagct ccgccatcgc cgcttccact ttttcccgcg ttttcgcaga aacgtggctg
     3061 gcctggttca ccacgcggga aacggtctga taagagacac cggcatactc tgcgacatcg
     3121 tataacgtta ctggtttcac attcaccacc ctgaattgac tctcttccgg gcgctatcat
     3181 gccataccgc gaaaggtttt gcgccattcg atggtgtccg ggatctcgac gctctccctt
     3241 atgcgactcc tgcattagga agcagcccag tagtaggttg aggccgttga gcaccgccgc
     3301 cgcaaggaat ggtgcatgca aggagatggc gcccaacagt cccccggcca cggggcctgc
     3361 caccataccc acgccgaaac aagcgctcat gagcccgaag tggcgagccc gatcttcccc
     3421 atcggtgatg tcggcgatat aggcgccagc aaccgcacct gtggcgccgg tgatgccggc
     3481 cacgatgcgt ccggcgtaga ggatcgagat ctcgatcccg cgaaattaat acgactcact
     3541 ataggggaat tgtgagcgga taacaattcc cctctagaaa taattttgtt taactttaag
     3601 aaggagatat accatgaaac atcaccatca ccatcacaac actagtagca attccatgtc
     3661 ccctatacta ggttattgga aaattaaggg ccttgtgcaa cccactcgac ttcttttgga
     3721 atatcttgaa gaaaaatatg aagagcattt gtatgagcgc gatgaaggtg ataaatggcg
     3781 aaacaaaaag tttgaattgg gtttggagtt tcccaatctt ccttattata ttgatggtga
     3841 tgttaaatta acacagtcta tggccatcat acgttatata gctgacaagc acaacatgtt
     3901 gggtggttgt ccaaaagagc gtgcagagat ttcaatgctt gaaggagcgg ttttggatat
     3961 tagatacggt gtttcgagaa ttgcatatag taaagacttt gaaactctca aagttgattt
     4021 tcttagcaag ctacctgaaa tgctgaaaat gttcgaagat cgtttatgtc ataaaacata
     4081 tttaaatggt gatcatgtaa cccatcctga cttcatgttg tatgacgctc ttgatgttgt
     4141 tttatacatg gacccaatgt gcctggatgc gttcccaaaa ttagtttgtt ttaaaaaacg
     4201 tattgaagct atcccacaaa ttgataagta cttgaaatcc agcaagtata tagcatggcc
     4261 tttgcagggc tggcaagcca cgtttggtgg tggcgaccat cctccaaaat cggatctgga
     4321 agttctgttc caggggccca tggacggtct gcagagcctg gagaacgttg cgtttaacgt
     4381 ggttaacaag ggccacttcg acggtcagca aggcgaagtg ccggttagca tcattaacaa
     4441 caccgtgtac accaaggttg acggtgtgga tgttgagctg tttgaaaaca aaaccaccct
     4501 gccggtgaac gttgcgttcg agctgtgggc gaagcgtaac atcaaaccgg tgccggaagt
     4561 taagattctg aacaacctgg gtgtggacat cgcggcgaac accgttattt gggactataa
     4621 acgtgatgcg ccggcgcaca tcagcaccat tggcgtttgc agcatgaccg acatcgcgaa
     4681 gaaaccgacc gaaaccatct gcgcgccgct gaccgtgttc tttgacggtc gtgtggatgg
     4741 ccaggttgac ctgtttcgta acgcgcgtaa cggtgtgctg atcaccgagg gtagcgttaa
     4801 aggcctgcag ccgagcgtgg gtccgaaaca agcgagcctg aacggtgtta ccctgattgg
     4861 cgaagcggtg aagacccagt tcaactacta taagaaagtt gacggcgtgg ttcagcaact
     4921 gccggaaacc tactttaccc agagccgtaa cctgcaagag ttcaagccgc gtagccaaat
     4981 ggagatcgat tttctggaac tggcgatgga cgagttcatt gaacgttaca aactggaggg
     5041 ttatgcgttt gaacacatcg tttacggcga tttcagccac agccaactgg gtggcctgca
     5101 cctgctgatt ggtctggcga agcgtttcaa agagagcccg tttgagctgg aagatttcat
     5161 cccgatggac agcaccgtga agaactattt tattaccgat gcgcagaccg gcagcagcaa
     5221 atgcgtgtgc agcgttatcg acctgctgct ggacgatttc gttgaaatca ttaaaagcca
     5281 ggacctgagc gtggtgagca aggtggttaa agtgaccatc gattacaccg agattagctt
     5341 tatgctgtgg tgcaaggacg gtcacgtgga aaccttctat ccgaaactgt aagaattcga
     5401 gctccgtcga caagcttgcg gccgcactcg agcaccacca ccaccaccac tgagatccgg
     5461 ctgctaacaa agcccgaaag gaagctgagt tggctgctgc caccgctgag caataactag
     5521 cataacccct tggggcctct aaacgggtct tgaggggttt tttgctgaaa ggaggaacta
     5581 tatccggatt ggcgaatggg nnnnnnnnnn nnnnnnnnnn nnnnnnnnnn nnnnnnnnnn
     5641 nnnnnnnnnn nnnnnnnnnn nnnnnnnnnn nnnnnnnnnn nnnnnnnnnn nnnnnnnnnn
     5701 nnnnnnnnnn nnnnnnnnnn nnnncnnnnn nnnnnnnnnn nnnnnnnnnn nnnnnnnnnn
     5761 nnnnnnnnnn nnnnnnnnnn nnnnnnnnnn nnnnnnnnnn nnnnnnnnnn nnnnnnannn
     5821 nnnnnnnnnn nnnnnnnnnn nnnnnnnnnn nnnnnnnnnn nnnnnncctt tgacgttgga
     5881 gtccacgttc tttaatagtg gactcttgtt ccaaactgga acaacactca accctatctc
     5941 ggtctattct tttgatttat aagggatttt gccgatttcg gcctattggt taaaaaatga
     6001 gctgatttaa caaaaattta acgcgaattt taacaaaata ttaacgctta caatttaggt
     6061 ggcacttttc ggggaaatgt gcgcggaacc cctatttgtt tatttttcta aatacattca
     6121 aatatgtatc cgctcatgaa ttaattctta gaaaaactca tcgagcatca aatgaaactg
     6181 caatttattc atatcaggat tatcaatacc atatttttga aaaagccgtt tctgtaatga
     6241 aggagaaaac tcaccgaggc agttccatag gatggcaaga tcctggtatc ggtctgcgat
     6301 tccgactcgt ccaacatcaa tacaacctat taatttcccc tcgtcaaaaa taaggttatc
     6361 aagtgagaaa tcaccatgag tgacgactga atccggtgag aatggcaaaa gtttatgcat
     6421 ttctttccag acttgttcaa caggccagcc attacgctcg tcatcaaaat cactcgcatc
     6481 aaccaaaccg ttattcattc gtgattgcgc ctgagcgaga cgaaatacgc gatcgctgtt
     6541 aaaaggacaa ttacaaacag gaatcgaatg caaccggcgc aggaacactg ccagcgcatc
     6601 aacaatattt tcacctgaat caggatattc ttctaatacc tggaatgctg ttttcccggg
     6661 gatcgcagtg gtgagtaacc atgcatcatc aggagtacgg ataaaatgct tgatggtcgg
     6721 aagaggcata aattccgtca gccagtttag tctgaccatc tcatctgtaa catcattggc
     6781 aacgctacct ttgccatgtt tcagaaacaa ctctggcgca tcgggcttcc catacaatcg
     6841 atagattgtc gcacctgatt gcccgacatt atcgcgagcc catttatacc catataaatc
     6901 agcatccatg ttggaattta atcgcggcct agagcaagac gtttcccgtt gaatatggct
     6961 cataacaccc cttgtattac tgtttatgta agcagacagt tttattgttc atgaccaaaa
     7021 tcccttaacg tgagttttcg tt
//
